Addgene plasmid #134461: mApple-M1 Spastin
Purpose: M1 Spastin expression
Depositing lab: Jennifer Lippincott-Schwartz. Depositing organization: HHMI, Janelia Research Campus. Publication: Spastin tethers lipid droplets to peroxisomes and directs fatty acid trafficking through ESCRT-III. Chang CL, Weigel AV, Ioannou MS, Pasolli HA, Xu CS, Peale DR, Shtengel G, Freeman M, Hess HF, Blackstone C, Lippincott-Schwartz J. J Cell Biol. 2019 Aug 5;218(8):2583-2599. doi: 10.1083/jcb.201902061. Epub 2019 Jun 21. PubMed 31227594.
Backbone
  Vector backbone: mApple-C1
  Vector type: Mammalian Expression
Growth in bacteria
  Bacterial resistance: Kanamycin, 50 μg/mL
  Growth temperature: 37°C
  Growth strain: DH5alpha
  Copy number: High Copy
Gene/Insert
  Gene/Insert name: M1 Spastin
  Species: H. sapiens (human)
  Mutation: Met to Ala change at amino acid 87
  GenBank ID: NM_014946
  Entrez Gene: SPAST (a.k.a. ADPSP, FSP2, SPG4)
  Promoter: CMV
  Cloning method: Restriction Enzyme; 5′ cloning site EcoRI (not destroyed); 3′ cloning site BamHI (not destroyed)
  Sequencing primers: 5′ Unknown
Terms and licenses: Academic/Nonprofit Terms; Industry Terms: Not Available to Industry
How to cite: mApple-M1 Spastin was a gift from Jennifer Lippincott-Schwartz (Addgene plasmid # 134461 ; http://n2t.net/addgene:134461 ; RRID:Addgene_134461)
