[The description below was written by a language model from this plasmid's Addgene catalogue record and pLannotate feature annotations shown in this document.]
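Description:
mApple-M1 Spastin is a mammalian expression plasmid built on the mApple-C1 backbone, a C1-type fluorescent protein fusion vector of about 6.5 kb. It is maintained in E. coli as a high-copy plasmid through a ColE1/pUC-type origin and selected with kanamycin. The resistance gene is the Tn5 aminoglycoside phosphotransferase (NeoR/KanR). It sits downstream of tandem bacterial (bla) and SV40 early promoters and ends with an HSV TK polyadenylation signal, so the same cassette can provide G418 selection in mammalian cells. An f1 origin is also present. The annotated short fragments of large T antigen, ble and the bGH poly(A) signal appear to be residual or partial matches in backbone sequence rather than functional elements.

The expression cassette uses the human CMV immediate early enhancer and promoter to drive the red fluorescent protein mApple. mApple is followed by a short remnant of the multiple cloning site and then the human SPAST coding sequence, inserted between EcoRI and BamHI, with an SV40 polyadenylation signal terminating the transcript. This arrangement places mApple at the N-terminus of spastin. The insert carries a methionine-to-alanine change at residue 87. That residue is the alternative internal start codon that normally gives rise to the shorter M87 isoform, so the mutation presumably restricts expression to the full-length M1 isoform, although the record states the purpose only as M1 Spastin expression. The construct is suited to live-cell or fixed-cell fluorescence imaging of M1 spastin localisation. The associated publication concerns spastin's role in tethering lipid droplets to peroxisomes and in fatty acid trafficking through ESCRT-III.
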