Features (pLannotate 1.2.2; 16 found; start..end, strand, type, name):
     16..319     +  enhancer       CMV enhancer: human cytomegalovirus immediate early enhancer
    320..523     +  promoter       CMV promoter: human cytomegalovirus (CMV) immediate early promoter
    568..1275    +  CDS            mApple: mApple is a basic (constitutively fluorescent) red fluorescent protein published in 2008, derived from Discosoma sp.. It is reported to be a rapidly-maturing monomer with high acid sensitivity.
   1276..1311    +  misc_feature   MCS (fragment): multiple cloning site
   1306..3150    +  CDS            SPAST: SPAST_HUMAN - Also known as ADPSP, FSP2, KIAA1083 From Homo sapiens (Human).
   3176..3260    +  CDS            large T antigen (fragment): large T antigen from SV40 (simian virus 40)
   3283..3404    +  polyA_signal   SV40 poly(A) signal: SV40 polyadenylation signal
   3438..3866    -  rep_origin     f1 ori (sequence partly withheld): f1 bacteriophage origin of replication; arrow indicates direction of (+) strand synthesis
   3893..3997    +  promoter       AmpR promoter: bla
   3999..4356    +  promoter       SV40 promoter: SV40 enhancer and early promoter
   4391..5185    +  CDS            NeoR/KanR: aminoglycoside phosphotransferase from Tn5; aph(3')-II (or nptII); confers resistance to neomycin, kanamycin, and G418 (Geneticin®)
   5206..5358    +  CDS            ble (fragment): BLE_KLEPN - Experimental evidence at protein level: Swiss-Prot protein existence level 1. Binding protein with a strong affinity to the bleomycin family of antibiotics. Binds to CL990; an antimitotic-antibiotic compound. From Klebsiella pneumoniae.
   5417..5464    +  polyA_signal   HSV TK poly(A) signal: herpes simplex virus thymidine kinase polyadenylation signal (Cole and Stacy, 1985)
   5555..5571    -  polyA_signal   bGH poly(A) signal (fragment): bovine growth hormone polyadenylation signal
   5793..6381    +  rep_origin     ori: high-copy-number ColE1/pMB1/pBR322/pUC origin of replication
   6496..6540    +  enhancer       CMV enhancer (fragment): human cytomegalovirus immediate early enhancer
>Addgene plasmid #134461 | mApple-M1 Spastin | addgene full sequence | sequence record 264480 | Addgene NGS Result
ATATATGGAGTTCCGCGTTACATAACTTACGGTAAATGGCCCGCCTGGCTGACCGCCCAACGACCCCCGC
CCATTGACGTCAATAATGACGTATGTTCCCATAGTAACGCCAATAGGGACTTTCCATTGACGTCAATGGG
TGGAGTATTTACGGTAAACTGCCCACTTGGCAGTACATCAAGTGTATCATATGCCAAGTACGCCCCCTAT
TGACGTCAATGACGGTAAATGGCCCGCCTGGCATTATGCCCAGTACATGACCTTATGGGACTTTCCTACT
TGGCAGTACATCTACGTATTAGTCATCGCTATTACCATGGTGATGCGGTTTTGGCAGTACATCAATGGGC
GTGGATAGCGGTTTGACTCACGGGGATTTCCAAGTCTCCACCCCATTGACGTCAATGGGAGTTTGTTTTG
GCACCAAAATCAACGGGACTTTCCAAAATGTCGTAACAACTCCGCCCCATTGACGCAAATGGGCGGTAGG
CGTGTACGGTGGGAGGTCTATATAAGCAGAGCTGGTTTAGTGAACCGTCAGATCCGCTAGCGCTACCGGT
CGCCACCATGGTGAGCAAGGGCGAGGAGAATAACATGGCCATCATCAAGGAGTTCATGCGCTTCAAGGTG
CACATGGAGGGCTCCGTGAACGGCCACGAGTTCGAGATCGAGGGCGAGGGCGAGGGCCGCCCCTACGAGG
CCTTTCAGACCGCTAAGCTGAAGGTGACCAAGGGTGGCCCCCTGCCCTTCGCCTGGGACATCCTGTCCCC
TCAGTTCATGTACGGCTCCAAGGTCTACATTAAGCACCCAGCCGACATCCCCGACTACTTCAAGCTGTCC
TTCCCCGAGGGCTTCAGGTGGGAGCGCGTGATGAACTTCGAGGACGGCGGCATTATTCACGTTAACCAGG
ACTCCTCCCTGCAGGACGGCGTGTTCATCTACAAGGTGAAGCTGCGCGGCACCAACTTCCCCTCCGACGG
CCCCGTAATGCAGAAGAAGACCATGGGCTGGGAGGCCTCCGAGGAGCGGATGTACCCCGAGGACGGCGCC
CTGAAGAGCGAGATCAAGAAGAGGCTGAAGCTGAAGGACGGCGGCCACTACGCCGCCGAGGTCAAGACCA
CCTACAAGGCCAAGAAGCCCGTGCAGCTGCCCGGCGCCTACATCGTCGACATCAAGTTGGACATCGTGTC
CCACAACGAGGACTACACCATCGTGGAACAGTACGAACGCGCCGAGGGCCGCCACTCCACCGGCGGCATG
GACGAGCTGTACAAGTCCGGACTCAGATCTCGAGCTCAAGCTTCGAATTCTCCGGGTGGACGAGGGAAGA
AGAAAGGCTCCGGCGGCGCCAGCAACCCGGTGCCTCCCAGGCCTCCGCCCCCTTGCCTGGCCCCCGCCCC
TCCCGCCGCCGGGCCGGCCCCTCCGCCCGAGTCGCCGCATAAGCGGAACCTGTACTATTTCTCCTACCCG
CTGTTTGTAGGCTTCGCGCTGCTGCGTTTGGTCGCCTTCCACCTGGGGCTCCTCTTCGTGTGGCTCTGCC
AGCGCTTCTCCCGCGCCCTCGCGGCAGCCAAGAGGAGCTCCGGGGCCGCGCCAGCACCTGCCTCGGCCTC
GGCCCCGGCGCCGGTGCCGGGCGGCGAGGCCGAGCGCGTCCGAGTCTTCCACAAACAGGCCTTCGAGTAC
ATCTCCATTGCCCTGCGCATCGATGAGGATGAGAAAGCAGGACAGAAGGAGCAAGCTGTGGAATGGTATA
AGAAAGGTATTGAAGAACTGGAAAAAGGAATAGCTGTTATAGTTACAGGACAAGGTGAACAGTGTGAAAG
AGCTAGACGCCTTCAAGCTAAAATGATGACTAATTTGGTTATGGCCAAGGACCGCTTACAACTTCTAGAG
AAGATGCAACCAGTTTTGCCATTTTCCAAGTCACAAACGGACGTCTATAATGACAGTACTAACTTGGCAT
GCCGCAATGGACATCTCCAGTCAGAAAGTGGAGCTGTTCCAAAAAGAAAAGACCCCTTAACACACACTAG
TAATTCACTGCCTCGTTCAAAAACAGTTATGAAAACTGGATCTGCAGGCCTTTCAGGCCACCATAGAGCA
CCTAGTTACAGTGGTTTATCCATGGTTTCTGGAGTGAAACAGGGATCTGGTCCTGCTCCTACCACTCATA
AGGGTACTCCGAAAACAAATAGGACAAATAAACCTTCTACCCCTACAACTGCTACTCGTAAGAAAAAAGA
CTTGAAGAATTTTAGGAATGTGGACAGCAACCTTGCTAACCTTATAATGAATGAAATTGTGGACAATGGA
ACAGCTGTTAAATTTGATGATATAGCTGGTCAAGACTTGGCAAAACAAGCATTGCAAGAAATTGTTATTC
TTCCTTCTCTGAGGCCTGAGTTGTTCACAGGGCTTAGAGCTCCTGCCAGAGGGCTGTTACTCTTTGGTCC
ACCTGGGAATGGGAAGACAATGCTGGCTAAAGCAGTAGCTGCAGAATCGAATGCAACCTTCTTTAATATA
AGTGCTGCAAGTTTAACTTCAAAATACGTGGGAGAAGGAGAGAAATTGGTGAGGGCTCTTTTTGCTGTGG
CTCGAGAACTTCAACCTTCTATAATTTTTATAGATGAAGTTGATAGCCTTTTGTGTGAAAGAAGAGAAGG
GGAGCACGATGCTAGTAGACGCCTAAAAACTGAATTTCTAATAGAATTTGATGGTGTACAGTCTGCTGGA
GATGACAGAGTACTTGTAATGGGTGCAACTAATAGGCCACAAGAGCTTGATGAGGCTGTTCTCAGGCGTT
TCATCAAACGGGTATATGTGTCTTTACCAAATGAGGAGACAAGACTACTTTTGCTTAAAAATCTGTTATG
TAAACAAGGAAGTCCATTGACCCAAAAAGAACTAGCACAACTTGCTAGAATGACTGATGGATACTCAGGA
AGTGACCTAACAGCTTTGGCAAAAGATGCAGCACTGGGTCCTATCCGAGAACTAAAACCAGAACAGGTGA
AGAATATGTCTGCCAGTGAGATGAGAAATATTCGATTATCTGACTTCACTGAATCCTTGAAAAAAATAAA
ACGCAGCGTCAGCCCTCAAACTTTAGAAGCGTACATACGTTGGAACAAGGACTTTGGAGATACCACTGTT
TAAGGATCCACCGGATCTAGATAACTGATCATAATCAGCCATACCACATTTGTAGAGGTTTTACTTGCTT
TAAAAAACCTCCCACACCTCCCCCTGAACCTGAAACATAAAATGAATGCAATTGTTGTTGTTAACTTGTT
TATTGCAGCTTATAATGGTTACAAATAAAGCAATAGCATCACAAATTTCACAAATAAAGCATTTTTTTCA
CTGCATTCTAGTTGTGGTTTGTCCAAACTCATCAATGTATCTTAACGCGTAAATTGTAAGCGTTAATATT
TTGTTAAAATTCGCGTTAAATTTTTGTTAAATCAGCTCATTTTTTAACCAATAGGCCGAAATCGGCAAAA
TCCCTTATAAATCAAAAGAATAGACCGAGATAGGGT
[37 nt withheld, positions 3537-3573]
AAAGAACGTGGACTCCAACGTCAAAGG
[49 nt withheld, positions 3601-3649]
T
[91 nt withheld, positions 3651-3741]
G
[124 nt withheld, positions 3743-3866]
CAGGTGGCACTTTTCGGGGAAATGTGCGCGGAACCCCTATTTGTTTATTTTTCTAAATACATTCAAATAT
GTATCCGCTCATGAGACAATAACCCTGATAAATGCTTCAATAATATTGAAAAAGGAAGAGTCCTGAGGCG
GAAAGAACCAGCTGTGGAATGTGTGTCAGTTAGGGTGTGGAAAGTCCCCAGGCTCCCCAGCAGGCAGAAG
TATGCAAAGCATGCATCTCAATTAGTCAGCAACCAGGTGTGGAAAGTCCCCAGGCTCCCCAGCAGGCAGA
AGTATGCAAAGCATGCATCTCAATTAGTCAGCAACCATAGTCCCGCCCCTAACTCCGCCCATCCCGCCCC
TAACTCCGCCCAGTTCCGCCCATTCTCCGCCCCATGGCTGACTAATTTTTTTTATTTATGCAGAGGCCGA
GGCCGCCTCGGCCTCTGAGCTATTCCAGAAGTAGTGAGGAGGCTTTTTTGGAGGCCTAGGCTTTTGCAAA
GATCGATCAAGAGACAGGATGAGGATCGTTTCGCATGATTGAACAAGATGGATTGCACGCAGGTTCTCCG
GCCGCTTGGGTGGAGAGGCTATTCGGCTATGACTGGGCACAACAGACAATCGGCTGCTCTGATGCCGCCG
TGTTCCGGCTGTCAGCGCAGGGGCGCCCGGTTCTTTTTGTCAAGACCGACCTGTCCGGTGCCCTGAATGA
ACTGCAAGACGAGGCAGCGCGGCTATCGTGGCTGGCCACGACGGGCGTTCCTTGCGCAGCTGTGCTCGAC
GTTGTCACTGAAGCGGGAAGGGACTGGCTGCTATTGGGCGAAGTGCCGGGGCAGGATCTCCTGTCATCTC
ACCTTGCTCCTGCCGAGAAAGTATCCATCATGGCTGATGCAATGCGGCGGCTGCATACGCTTGATCCGGC
TACCTGCCCATTCGACCACCAAGCGAAACATCGCATCGAGCGAGCACGTACTCGGATGGAAGCCGGTCTT
GTCGATCAGGATGATCTGGACGAAGAGCATCAGGGGCTCGCGCCAGCCGAACTGTTCGCCAGGCTCAAGG
CGAGCATGCCCGACGGCGAGGATCTCGTCGTGACCCATGGCGATGCCTGCTTGCCGAATATCATGGTGGA
AAATGGCCGCTTTTCTGGATTCATCGACTGTGGCCGGCTGGGTGTGGCGGACCGCTATCAGGACATAGCG
TTGGCTACCCGTGATATTGCTGAAGAGCTTGGCGGCGAATGGGCTGACCGCTTCCTCGTGCTTTACGGTA
TCGCCGCTCCCGATTCGCAGCGCATCGCCTTCTATCGCCTTCTTGACGAGTTCTTCTGAGCGGGACTCTG
GGGTTCGAAATGACCGACCAAGCGACGCCCAACCTGCCATCACGAGATTTCGATTCCACCGCCGCCTTCT
ATGAAAGGTTGGGCTTCGGAATCGTTTTCCGGGACGCCGGCTGGATGATCCTCCAGCGCGGGGATCTCAT
GCTGGAGTTCTTCGCCCACCCTAGGGGGAGGCTAACTGAAACACGGAAGGAGACAATACCGGAAGGAACC
CGCGCTATGACGGCAATAAAAAGACAGAATAAAACGCACGGTGTTGGGTCGTTTGTTCATAAACGCGGGG
TTCGGTCCCAGGGCTGGCACTCTGTCGATACCCCACCGAGACCCCATTGGGGCCAATACGCCCGCGTTTC
TTCCTTTTCCCCACCCCACCCCCCAAGTTCGGGTGAAGGCCCAGGGCTCGCAGCCAACGTCGGGGCGGCA
GGCCCTGCCATAGCCTCAGGTTACTCATATATACTTTAGATTGATTTAAAACTTCATTTTTAATTTAAAA
GGATCTAGGTGAAGATCCTTTTTGATAATCTCATGACCAAAATCCCTTAACGTGAGTTTTCGTTCCACTG
AGCGTCAGACCCCGTAGAAAAGATCAAAGGATCTTCTTGAGATCCTTTTTTTCTGCGCGTAATCTGCTGC
TTGCAAACAAAAAAACCACCGCTACCAGCGGTGGTTTGTTTGCCGGATCAAGAGCTACCAACTCTTTTTC
CGAAGGTAACTGGCTTCAGCAGAGCGCAGATACCAAATACTGTTCTTCTAGTGTAGCCGTAGTTAGGCCA
CCACTTCAAGAACTCTGTAGCACCGCCTACATACCTCGCTCTGCTAATCCTGTTACCAGTGGCTGCTGCC
AGTGGCGATAAGTCGTGTCTTACCGGGTTGGACTCAAGACGATAGTTACCGGATAAGGCGCAGCGGTCGG
GCTGAACGGGGGGTTCGTGCACACAGCCCAGCTTGGAGCGAACGACCTACACCGAACTGAGATACCTACA
GCGTGAGCTATGAGAAAGCGCCACGCTTCCCGAAGGGAGAAAGGCGGACAGGTATCCGGTAAGCGGCAGG
GTCGGAACAGGAGAGCGCACGAGGGAGCTTCCAGGGGGAAACGCCTGGTATCTTTATAGTCCTGTCGGGT
TTCGCCACCTCTGACTTGAGCGTCGATTTTTGTGATGCTCGTCAGGGGGGCGGAGCCTATGGAAAAACGC
CAGCAACGCGGCCTTTTTACGGTTCCTGGCCTTTTGCTGGCCTTTTGCTCACATGTTCTTTCCTGCGTTA
TCCCCTGATTCTGTGGATAACCGTATTACCGCCATGCATTAGTTATTAATAGTAATCAATTACGGGGTCA
TTAGTTCATAGCCC
